Addgene plasmid #11578: pSico
Purpose: (Empty Backbone) Cre-regulated lentiviral shRNA vector. Cre addition causes EGFP to be recombined out of the construct, activating shRNA expression.
Depositing lab: Tyler Jacks. Depositing organization: Massachusetts Institute of Technology. Publication: Cre-lox-regulated conditional RNA interference from transgenes. Ventura A, Meissner A, Dillon CP, McManus M, Sharp PA, Van Parijs L, Jaenisch R, Jacks T. Proc Natl Acad Sci U S A. 2004 Jul 13. 101(28):10380-5. 10.1073/pnas.0403954101 PubMed 15240889.
Backbone
  Vector backbone: pSico
  Backbone size (bp): 7566
  Modifications to backbone: EGFP is expressed from this plasmid as a marker, but it is not a fusion protein. Cre causes EGFP to be recombined out of the construct, activating shRNA expression.
  Vector type: Mammalian Expression, Lentiviral, RNAi, Cre/Lox
Growth in bacteria
  Bacterial resistance: Ampicillin, 100 μg/mL
  Growth temperature: 37°C
  Growth strain: Stbl3
  Copy number: High Copy
Gene/Insert
  Gene/Insert name: None
  Cloning method: Restriction Enzyme; 5′ cloning site HpaI (not destroyed); 3′ cloning site XhoI (not destroyed)
  Sequencing primers: 5′ EGFP-C
Terms and licenses: Academic/Nonprofit Terms; Industry Terms: Not Available to Industry
Depositor comments: pSico allows for conditional (Cre-Lox), stable expression of shRNAs for RNA interference in cells and transgenic mice. Addition of Cre TURNS ON shRNA expression. The shRNA coding oligos have to be cloned into the HpaI and XhoI restriction sites. Oligo design information can be found on the author's map or on http://web.mit.edu/jacks-lab/ (the Jacks Lab website)
How to cite: pSico was a gift from Tyler Jacks (Addgene plasmid # 11578 ; http://n2t.net/addgene:11578 ; RRID:Addgene_11578)
