[The description below was written by a language model from this plasmid's Addgene catalogue record, the feature table of its GenBank file and pLannotate feature annotations shown in this document.]
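Description:
pSico is an empty lentiviral backbone of about 7.6 kb for Cre-regulated, stable expression of short hairpin RNAs in mammalian cells and transgenic mice. It is propagated in bacteria as a high-copy plasmid through a ColE1/pUC-type origin and selected with ampicillin via the β-lactamase gene. The viral portion has the layout of an HIV-1-derived transfer vector. A CMV enhancer/promoter is placed ahead of a truncated LTR to drive genomic RNA production in packaging cells, followed by the Ψ packaging signal with a gag fragment, the Rev response element and the cPPT/CTS. A WPRE and a second truncated LTR lie downstream of the cargo.

The cargo is a conditional RNA polymerase III cassette. A mouse U6 promoter, annotated as a fragment, is immediately followed by a lox site, then a CMV enhancer/promoter driving EGFP, then a second matching lox site. The annotation software calls both sites loxP511. Multiple-cloning-site remnants follow, and shRNA-encoding oligonucleotides are inserted there between HpaI and XhoI. EGFP is expressed as a free marker rather than a fusion, so transduced cells can be identified by fluorescence. While the CMV-EGFP cassette is present it separates the U6 promoter from the hairpin, and shRNA expression is off. Cre recombination excises the floxed cassette, which removes EGFP fluorescence and switches shRNA expression on. This allows knockdown to be induced in a tissue-specific or timed manner.

The full-length feature table covers the whole plasmid. The separate GenBank record spans only about 1 kb, from the downstream lox site through the WPRE. The Factor Xa site annotated there inside the WPRE, on the reverse strand, is most likely a chance sequence match.
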