Features (pLannotate 1.2.2; 24 found; start..end, strand, type, name):
    529..629     +  CDS            Rev (fragment): human immunodeficiency virus 1 (HIV-1) Rev protein; rev; enhances nuclear export of unspliced and incompletely spliced viral mRNAs
    679..796     +  misc_feature   cPPT/CTS: central polypurine tract and central termination sequence of HIV-1
    855..1123    +  promoter       U6 promoter (fragment): RNA polymerase III promoter for mouse U6 snRNA (Das et al., 1988)
   1124..1157    +  protein_bind   loxP511: Cre-mediated recombination occurs in the 8-bp core sequence (GTATACAT). loxP511 sites are compatible with each other, but incompatible with wild-type loxP sites. Cre recombinase
   1257..1560    +  enhancer       CMV enhancer: human cytomegalovirus immediate early enhancer
   1561..1764    +  promoter       CMV promoter: human cytomegalovirus (CMV) immediate early promoter
   1809..2525    +  CDS            EGFP: EGFP is a basic (constitutively fluorescent) green fluorescent protein published in 1996, derived from Aequorea victoria. It is reported to be a rapidly-maturing weak dimer with moderate acid sensitivity.
   2536..2569    +  protein_bind   loxP511: Cre-mediated recombination occurs in the 8-bp core sequence (GTATACAT). loxP511 sites are compatible with each other, but incompatible with wild-type loxP sites. Cre recombinase
   2592..2619    -  misc_feature   MCS (fragment): pBluescript multiple cloning site
   2664..2687    +  misc_feature   MCS (fragment): pBluescript multiple cloning site
   2687..3275    +  misc_feature   WPRE: woodchuck hepatitis virus posttranscriptional regulatory element
   3276..3295    +  misc_feature   MCS (fragment): pBluescript multiple cloning site
   3297..3797    +  CDS            nef (fragment): NEF_HV1LA - Experimental evidence at protein level: Swiss-Prot protein existence level 1. Extracellular Nef protein targets CD4(+) T-lymphocytes for apoptosis by interacting with CXCR4 surface receptors. From Human immunodeficiency virus type 1 group M subtype B (isolate Lai) (HIV-1).
   3804..3984    +  LTR            5' LTR (truncated): truncated 5' long terminal repeat (LTR) from HIV-1
   4046..4634    -  rep_origin     ori: high-copy-number ColE1/pMB1/pBR322/pUC origin of replication
   4805..5665    -  CDS            AmpR: β-lactamase; bla; confers resistance to ampicillin, carbenicillin, and related antibiotics
   5666..5770    -  promoter       AmpR promoter: bla
   5829..5881    -  misc_feature   bom (fragment): basis of mobility region from pBR322
   6036..6415    +  enhancer       CMV enhancer: human cytomegalovirus immediate early enhancer
   6416..6615    +  promoter       CMV promoter: human cytomegalovirus (CMV) immediate early promoter
   6633..6813    +  LTR            5' LTR (truncated): truncated 5' long terminal repeat (LTR) from HIV-1
   6860..6985    +  misc_feature   HIV-1 Ψ: packaging signal of human immunodeficiency virus type 1
   6969..7307    +  CDS            HIV-1 gag (fragment): gag protein from human immunodeficiency virus 1; gag
   7482..152     +  misc_feature   RRE (across the origin): The Rev response element (RRE) of HIV-1 allows for Rev-dependent mRNA export from the nucleus to the cytoplasm.
>Addgene plasmid #11578 | pSico | addgene full sequence | sequence record 106042 | Addgene NGS Result
CAATTATTGTCTGGTATAGTGCAGCAGCAGAACAATTTGCTGAGGGCTATTGAGGCGCAACAGCATCTGT
TGCAACTCACAGTCTGGGGCATCAAGCAGCTCCAGGCAAGAATCCTGGCTGTGGAAAGATACCTAAAGGA
TCAACAGCTCCTGGGGATTTGGGGTTGCTCTGGAAAACTCATTTGCACCACTGCTGTGCCTTGGAATGCT
AGTTGGAGTAATAAATCTCTGGAACAGATTTGGAATCACACGACCTGGATGGAGTGGGACAGAGAAATTA
ACAATTACACAAGCTTAATACACTCCTTAATTGAAGAATCGCAAAACCAGCAAGAAAAGAATGAACAAGA
ATTATTGGAATTAGATAAATGGGCAAGTTTGTGGAATTGGTTTAACATAACAAATTGGCTGTGGTATATA
AAATTATTCATAATGATAGTAGGAGGCTTGGTAGGTTTAAGAATAGTTTTTGCTGTACTTTCTATAGTGA
ATAGAGTTAGGCAGGGATATTCACCATTATCGTTTCAGACCCACCTCCCAACCCCGAGGGGACCCGACAG
GCCCGAAGGAATAGAAGAAGAAGGTGGAGAGAGAGACAGAGACAGATCCATTCGATTAGTGAACGGATCG
GCACTGCGTGCGCCAATTCTGCAGACAAATGGCAGTATTCATCCACAATTTTAAAAGAAAAGGGGGGATT
GGGGGGTACAGTGCAGGGGAAAGAATAGTAGACATAATAGCAACAGACATACAAACTAAAGAATTACAAA
AACAAATTACAAAAATTCAAAATTTTCGGGTTTATTACAGGGACAGCAGAGATCCAGTTTGGTTAGTACC
GGGCCCGCTCTAGAGATCCGACGCGCCATCTCTAGGCCCGCGCCGGCCCCCTCGCACAGACTTGTGGGAG
AAGCTCGGCTACTCCCCTGCCCCGGTTAATTTGCATATAATATTTCCTAGTAACTATAGAGGCTTAATGT
GCGATAAAAGACAGATAATCTGTTCTTTTTAATACTAGCTACATTTTACATGATAGGCTTGGATTTCTAT
AAGAGATACAAATACTAAATTATTATTTTAAAAAACAGCACAAAAGGAAACTCACCCTAACTGTAAAGTA
ATTATAACTTCGTATAGTATAAATTATACGAAGTTATAAGCCTTGGTTTTTTGAATTCCGTATTACCGCC
ATGCATTAGTTATTAATAGTAATCAATTACGGGGTCATTAGTTCATAGCCCATATATGGAGTTCCGCGTT
ACATAACTTACGGTAAATGGCCCGCCTGGCTGACCGCCCAACGACCCCCGCCCATTGACGTCAATAATGA
CGTATGTTCCCATAGTAACGCCAATAGGGACTTTCCATTGACGTCAATGGGTGGAGTATTTACGGTAAAC
TGCCCACTTGGCAGTACATCAAGTGTATCATATGCCAAGTACGCCCCCTATTGACGTCAATGACGGTAAA
TGGCCCGCCTGGCATTATGCCCAGTACATGACCTTATGGGACTTTCCTACTTGGCAGTACATCTACGTAT
TAGTCATCGCTATTACCATGGTGATGCGGTTTTGGCAGTACATCAATGGGCGTGGATAGCGGTTTGACTC
ACGGGGATTTCCAAGTCTCCACCCCATTGACGTCAATGGGAGTTTGTTTTGGCACCAAAATCAACGGGAC
TTTCCAAAATGTCGTAACAACTCCGCCCCATTGACGCAAATGGGCGGTAGGCGTGTACGGTGGGAGGTCT
ATATAAGCAGAGCTGGTTTAGTGAACCGTCAGATCCGCTAGCGCTACCGGTCGCCACCATGGTGAGCAAG
GGCGAGGAGCTGTTCACCGGGGTGGTGCCCATCCTGGTCGAGCTGGACGGCGACGTAAACGGCCACAAGT
TCAGCGTGTCCGGCGAGGGCGAGGGCGATGCCACCTACGGCAAGCTGACCCTGAAGTTCATCTGCACCAC
CGGCAAGCTGCCCGTGCCCTGGCCCACCCTCGTGACCACCCTGACCTACGGCGTGCAGTGCTTCAGCCGC
TACCCCGACCACATGAAGCAGCACGACTTCTTCAAGTCCGCCATGCCCGAAGGCTACGTCCAGGAGCGCA
CCATCTTCTTCAAGGACGACGGCAACTACAAGACCCGCGCCGAGGTGAAGTTCGAGGGCGACACCCTGGT
GAACCGCATCGAGCTGAAGGGCATCGACTTCAAGGAGGACGGCAACATCCTGGGGCACAAGCTGGAGTAC
AACTACAACAGCCACAACGTCTATATCATGGCCGACAAGCAGAAGAACGGCATCAAGGTGAACTTCAAGA
TCCGCCACAACATCGAGGACGGCAGCGTGCAGCTCGCCGACCACTACCAGCAGAACACCCCCATCGGCGA
CGGCCCCGTGCTGCTGCCCGACAACCACTACCTGAGCACCCAGTCCGCCCTGAGCAAAGACCCCAACGAG
AAGCGCGATCACATGGTCCTGCTGGAGTTCGTGACCGCCGCCGGGATCACTCTCGGCATGGACGAGCTGT
ACAAGTAGCGGCCGCATAACTTCGTATAGTATAAATTATACGAAGTTATAAGCCTTGTTAACGCGCGGTG
ACCCTCGAGGTCGACGGTATCGATAAGCTCGCTTCACGAGATCATGTTTAAGGGTTCCGGTTCCACTAGG
TACAATTCGATATCAAGCTTATCGATAATCAACCTCTGGATTACAAAATTTGTGAAAGATTGACTGGTAT
TCTTAACTATGTTGCTCCTTTTACGCTATGTGGATACGCTGCTTTAATGCCTTTGTATCATGCTATTGCT
TCCCGTATGGCTTTCATTTTCTCCTCCTTGTATAAATCCTGGTTGCTGTCTCTTTATGAGGAGTTGTGGC
CCGTTGTCAGGCAACGTGGCGTGGTGTGCACTGTGTTTGCTGACGCAACCCCCACTGGTTGGGGCATTGC
CACCACCTGTCAGCTCCTTTCCGGGACTTTCGCTTTCCCCCTCCCTATTGCCACGGCGGAACTCATCGCC
GCCTGCCTTGCCCGCTGCTGGACAGGGGCTCGGCTGTTGGGCACTGACAATTCCGTGGTGTTGTCGGGGA
AATCATCGTCCTTTCCTTGGCTGCTCGCCTGTGTTGCCACCTGGATTCTGCGCGGGACGTCCTTCTGCTA
CGTCCCTTCGGCCCTCAATCCAGCGGACCTTCCTTCCCGCGGCCTGCTGCCGGCTCTGCGGCCTCTTCCG
CGTCTTCGCCTTCGCCCTCAGACGAGTCGGATCTCCCTTTGGGCCGCCTCCCCGCATCGATACCGTCGAC
CTCGATCGAGACCTAGAAAAACATGGAGCAATCACAAGTAGCAATACAGCAGCTACCAATGCTGATTGTG
CCTGGCTAGAAGCACAAGAGGAGGAGGAGGTGGGTTTTCCAGTCACACCTCAGGTACCTTTAAGACCAAT
GACTTACAAGGCAGCTGTAGATCTTAGCCACTTTTTAAAAGAAAAGGGGGGACTGGAAGGGCTAATTCAC
TCCCAACGAAGACAAGATATCCTTGATCTGTGGATCTACCACACACAAGGCTACTTCCCTGATTGGCAGA
ACTACACACCAGGGCCAGGGATCAGATATCCACTGACCTTTGGATGGTGCTACAAGCTAGTACCAGTTGA
GCAAGAGAAGGTAGAAGAAGCCAATGAAGGAGAGAACACCCGCTTGTTACACCCTGTGAGCCTGCATGGG
ATGGATGACCCGGAGAGAGAAGTATTAGAGTGGAGGTTTGACAGCCGCCTAGCATTTCATCACATGGCCC
GAGAGCTGCATCCGGACTGTACTGGGTCTCTCTGGTTAGACCAGATCTGAGCCTGGGAGCTCTCTGGCTA
ACTAGGGAACCCACTGCTTAAGCCTCAATAAAGCTTGCCTTGAGTGCTTCAAGTAGTGTGTGCCCGTCTG
TTGTGTGACTCTGGTAACTAGAGATCCCTCAGACCCTTTTAGTCAGTGTGGAAAATCTCTAGCAGCATGT
GAGCAAAAGGCCAGCAAAAGGCCAGGAACCGTAAAAAGGCCGCGTTGCTGGCGTTTTTCCATAGGCTCCG
CCCCCCTGACGAGCATCACAAAAATCGACGCTCAAGTCAGAGGTGGCGAAACCCGACAGGACTATAAAGA
TACCAGGCGTTTCCCCCTGGAAGCTCCCTCGTGCGCTCTCCTGTTCCGACCCTGCCGCTTACCGGATACC
TGTCCGCCTTTCTCCCTTCGGGAAGCGTGGCGCTTTCTCATAGCTCACGCTGTAGGTATCTCAGTTCGGT
GTAGGTCGTTCGCTCCAAGCTGGGCTGTGTGCACGAACCCCCCGTTCAGCCCGACCGCTGCGCCTTATCC
GGTAACTATCGTCTTGAGTCCAACCCGGTAAGACACGACTTATCGCCACTGGCAGCAGCCACTGGTAACA
GGATTAGCAGAGCGAGGTATGTAGGCGGTGCTACAGAGTTCTTGAAGTGGTGGCCTAACTACGGCTACAC
TAGAAGAACAGTATTTGGTATCTGCGCTCTGCTGAAGCCAGTTACCTTCGGAAAAAGAGTTGGTAGCTCT
TGATCCGGCAAACAAACCACCGCTGGTAGCGGTGGTTTTTTTGTTTGCAAGCAGCAGATTACGCGCAGAA
AAAAAGGATCTCAAGAAGATCCTTTGATCTTTTCTACGGGGTCTGACGCTCAGTGGAACGAAAACTCACG
TTAAGGGATTTTGGTCATGAGATTATCAAAAAGGATCTTCACCTAGATCCTTTTAAATTAAAAATGAAGT
TTTAAATCAATCTAAAGTATATATGAGTAAACTTGGTCTGACAGTTACCAATGCTTAATCAGTGAGGCAC
CTATCTCAGCGATCTGTCTATTTCGTTCATCCATAGTTGCCTGACTCCCCGTCGTGTAGATAACTACGAT
ACGGGAGGGCTTACCATCTGGCCCCAGTGCTGCAATGATACCGCGAGACCCACGCTCACCGGCTCCAGAT
TTATCAGCAATAAACCAGCCAGCCGGAAGGGCCGAGCGCAGAAGTGGTCCTGCAACTTTATCCGCCTCCA
TCCAGTCTATTAATTGTTGCCGGGAAGCTAGAGTAAGTAGTTCGCCAGTTAATAGTTTGCGCAACGTTGT
TGCCATTGCTACAGGCATCGTGGTGTCACGCTCGTCGTTTGGTATGGCTTCATTCAGCTCCGGTTCCCAA
CGATCAAGGCGAGTTACATGATCCCCCATGTTGTGCAAAAAAGCGGTTAGCTCCTTCGGTCCTCCGATCG
TTGTCAGAAGTAAGTTGGCCGCAGTGTTATCACTCATGGTTATGGCAGCACTGCATAATTCTCTTACTGT
CATGCCATCCGTAAGATGCTTTTCTGTGACTGGTGAGTACTCAACCAAGTCATTCTGAGAATAGTGTATG
CGGCGACCGAGTTGCTCTTGCCCGGCGTCAATACGGGATAATACCGCGCCACATAGCAGAACTTTAAAAG
TGCTCATCATTGGAAAACGTTCTTCGGGGCGAAAACTCTCAAGGATCTTACCGCTGTTGAGATCCAGTTC
GATGTAACCCACTCGTGCACCCAACTGATCTTCAGCATCTTTTACTTTCACCAGCGTTTCTGGGTGAGCA
AAAACAGGAAGGCAAAATGCCGCAAAAAAGGGAATAAGGGCGACACGGAAATGTTGAATACTCATACTCT
TCCTTTTTCAATATTATTGAAGCATTTATCAGGGTTATTGTCTCATGAGCGGATACATATTTGAATGTAT
TTAGAAAAATAAACAAATAGGGGTTCCGCGCACATTTCCCCGAAAAGTGCCACCTGACGTCGACGGATCG
GGAGATCTCCCGATCCCCTATGGTGCACTCTCAGTACAATCTGCTCTGATGCCGCATAGTTAAGCCAGTA
TCTGCTCCCTGCTTGTGTGTTGGAGGTCGCTGAGTAGTGCGCGAGCAAAATTTAAGCTACAACAAGGCAA
GGCTTGACCGACAATTGCATGAAGAATCTGCTTAGGGTTAGGCGTTTTGCGCTGCTTCGCGATGTACGGG
CCAGATATACGCGTTGACATTGATTATTGACTAGTTATTAATAGTAATCAATTACGGGGTCATTAGTTCA
TAGCCCATATATGGAGTTCCGCGTTACATAACTTACGGTAAATGGCCCGCCTGGCTGACCGCCCAACGAC
CCCCGCCCATTGACGTCAATAATGACGTATGTTCCCATAGTAACGCCAATAGGGACTTTCCATTGACGTC
AATGGGTGGAGTATTTACGGTAAACTGCCCACTTGGCAGTACATCAAGTGTATCATATGCCAAGTACGCC
CCCTATTGACGTCAATGACGGTAAATGGCCCGCCTGGCATTATGCCCAGTACATGACCTTATGGGACTTT
CCTACTTGGCAGTACATCTACGTATTAGTCATCGCTATTACCATGGTGATGCGGTTTTGGCAGTACATCA
ATGGGCGTGGATAGCGGTTTGACTCACGGGGATTTCCAAGTCTCCACCCCATTGACGTCAATGGGAGTTT
GTTTTGGCACCAAAATCAACGGGACTTTCCAAAATGTCGTAACAACTCCGCCCCATTGACGCAAATGGGC
GGTAGGCGTGTACGGTGGGAGGTCTATATAAGCAGCGCGTTTTGCCTGTACTGGGTCTCTCTGGTTAGAC
CAGATCTGAGCCTGGGAGCTCTCTGGCTAACTAGGGAACCCACTGCTTAAGCCTCAATAAAGCTTGCCTT
GAGTGCTTCAAGTAGTGTGTGCCCGTCTGTTGTGTGACTCTGGTAACTAGAGATCCCTCAGACCCTTTTA
GTCAGTGTGGAAAATCTCTAGCAGTGGCGCCCGAACAGGGACTTGAAAGCGAAAGGGAAACCAGAGGAGC
TCTCTCGACGCAGGACTCGGCTTGCTGAAGCGCGCACGGCAAGAGGCGAGGGGCGGCGACTGGTGAGTAC
GCCAAAAATTTTGACTAGCGGAGGCTAGAAGGAGAGAGATGGGTGCGAGAGCGTCAGTATTAAGCGGGGG
AGAATTAGATCGCGATGGGAAAAAATTCGGTTAAGGCCAGGGGGAAAGAAAAAATATAAATTAAAACATA
TAGTATGGGCAAGCAGGGAGCTAGAACGATTCGCAGTTAATCCTGGCCTGTTAGAAACATCAGAAGGCTG
TAGACAAATACTGGGACAGCTACAACCATCCCTTCAGACAGGATCAGAAGAACTTAGATCATTATATAAT
ACAGTAGCAACCCTCTATTGTGTGCATCAAAGGATAGAGATAAAAGACACCAAGGAAGCTTTAGACAAGA
TAGAGGAAGAGCAAAACAAAAGTAAGACCACCGCACAGCAAGCGGCCGGCCGCTGATCTTCAGACCTGGA
GGAGGAGATATGAGGGACAATTGGAGAAGTGAATTATATAAATATAAAGTAGTAAAAATTGAACCATTAG
GAGTAGCACCCACCAAGGCAAAGAGAAGAGTGGTGCAGAGAGAAAAAAGAGCAGTGGGAATAGGAGCTTT
GTTCCTTGGGTTCTTGGGAGCAGCAGGAAGCACTATGGGCGCAGCGTCAATGACGCTGACGGTACAGGCC
AGA
