LOCUS       Exported 1034 bp ds-DNA linear SYN 19-MAY-2021
DEFINITION  synthetic linear DNA
ACCESSION   .
VERSION     .
KEYWORDS    pSico
SOURCE      synthetic DNA construct
  ORGANISM  synthetic DNA construct
REFERENCE   1 (bases 1 to 1034)
  AUTHORS   Ventura A, Meissner A, Dillon CP, McManus M, Sharp PA, Van Parijs L,
            Jaenisch R, Jacks T
  TITLE     Cre-lox-regulated conditional RNA interference from transgenes.
  JOURNAL   Proc Natl Acad Sci U S A. 2004 Jul 13. 101(28):10380-5.
  PUBMED    15240889
REFERENCE   2 (bases 1 to 1034)
  AUTHORS   .
  TITLE     Direct Submission
  JOURNAL   Exported May 19, 2021 from SnapGene Server 1.1.58
            http://www.snapgene.com
FEATURES             Location/Qualifiers
     source          1..1034
                     /organism="synthetic DNA construct"
                     /mol_type="other DNA"
     protein_bind    37..70
                     /label=loxP511
                     /bound_moiety="Cre recombinase"
                     /note="Cre-mediated recombination occurs in the 8-bp core
                     sequence (GTATACAT). loxP511 sites are compatible with each
                     other, but incompatible with wild-type loxP sites."
     primer_bind     97..113
                     /label=KS primer
                     /note="common sequencing primer, one of multiple similar
                     variants"
     misc_feature    188..776
                     /label=WPRE
                     /note="woodchuck hepatitis virus posttranscriptional
                     regulatory element"
     primer_bind     complement(241..261)
                     /label=WPRE-R
                     /note="WPRE, reverse primer"
     CDS             complement(659..670)
                     /codon_start=1
                     /product="Factor Xa recognition and cleavage site"
                     /label=Factor Xa site
                     /translation="IEGR"
     primer_bind     complement(779..795)
                     /label=KS primer
                     /note="common sequencing primer, one of multiple similar
                     variants"
ORIGIN
        1 ctctcggcat ggacgagctg tacaagtagc ggccgcataa cttcgtatag tataaattat
       61 acgaagttat aagccttgtt aacgcgcggt gaccctcgag gtcgacggta tcgataagct
      121 cgcttcacga gatcatgttt aagggttccg gttccactag gtacaattcg atatcaagct
      181 tatcgataat caacctctgg attacaaaat ttgtgaaaga ttgactggta ttcttaacta
      241 tgttgctcct tttacgctat gtggatacgc tgctttaatg cctttgtatc atgctattgc
      301 ttcccgtatg gctttcattt tctcctcctt gtataaatcc tggttgctgt ctctttatga
      361 ggagttgtgg cccgttgtca ggcaacgtgg cgtggtgtgc actgtgtttg ctgacgcaac
      421 ccccactggt tggggcattg ccaccacctg tcagctcctt tccgggactt tcgctttccc
      481 cctccctatt gccacggcgg aactcatcgc cgcctgcctt gcccgctgct ggacaggggc
      541 tcggctgttg ggcactgaca attccgtggt gttgtcgggg aaatcatcgt cctttccttg
      601 gctgctcgcc tgtgttgcca cctggattct gcgcgggacg tccttctgct acgtcccttc
      661 ggccctcaat ccagcggacc ttccttcccg cggcctgctg ccggctctgc ggcctcttcc
      721 gcgtcttcgc cttcgccctc agacgagtcg gatctccctt tgggccgcct ccccgcatcg
      781 ataccgtcga cctcgatcga gacctagaaa aacatggagc aatcacaagt agcaatacag
      841 cagctaccaa tgctgattgt gcctggctag aagcacaaga ggaggaggag gtgggttttc
      901 cagtcacacc tcaggtacct ttaagaccaa tgacttacaa ggcagctgta gatcttagcc
      961 actttttaaa agaaaagggg ggactggaag ggctaattca ctcccaacga agacaagata
     1021 tccttgatct gtgg
//
