>Addgene plasmid #11578 | pSico | addgene partial sequence | sequence record 89744 | WPRE-R 5'-CATAGCGTAAAAGGAGCAACA-3'
CAGTCAATCTTTCACAAATTTTGTAATCCAGAGGTTGATTATCGATAAGCTTGATATCGAATTGTACCTA
GTGGAACCGGAACCCTTAAACATGATCTCGTGAAGCGAGCTTATCGATACCGTCGACCTCGAGGGTCACC
GCGCGTTAACAAGGCTTATAACTTCGTATAATTTATACTATACGAAGTTATGCGGCCGCTACTTGTACAG
CTCGTCCATGCCGAGAGTGATCCCGGCGGCGGTCACGAACTCCAGCAGGACCATGTGATCGCGCTTCTCG
TTGGGGTCTTTGCTCAGGGCGGACTGGGTGCTCAGGTAGTGGTTGTCGGGCAGCAGCACGGGGCCGTCGC
CGATGGGGGTGTTCTGCTGGTAGTGGTCGGCGAGCTGCACGCTGCCGTCCTCGATGTTGTGGCGGATCTT
GAAGTTCACCTTGATGCCGTTCTTCTGCTTGTCGGCCATGATATAGACGTTGTGGCTGTTGTAGTTGTAC
TCCAGCTTGTGCCCCAGGATGTTGCCGTCCTCCTTGAAGTCGATGCCCTTCAGCTCGATGCGGTTCACCA
GGGTGTCGCCCTCGAACTTCACCTCGGCGCGGGTCTTGTAGTTGCCGTCGTCCTTGAAGAAGATGGTGCG
CTCCTGGACGTAGCCTTCGGGCATGGCGGACTTGAAGAAGTCGTGCTGCTTCATGTGGTCGGGGTAGCGG
CTGAAGCACTGCACGCCGTAGGTCAGGGTGGTCACGAGGGTGGGCCAGGGCACGGGCAGCTTGCCGGTGG
TGCAGATGAACTTCAGGGTCAGCTTGCCGTAGGTGGCATCGCCCTCGCCCTCGCCGGACACGCTGAACTT
GTGGCCGTTTACGTCGCCGTCCAGCTCGACCAGGATGGGCACCACCCCGGTGAACAGCTCCTCGCCCTTG
CTCACCATGGTGGCGACCGGTAGCGCTAGCGGATCTGACGGTTCACTAAACCAGCTCTGCTTATATAGAC
CTCCCACCGTACACGCCTACCGCCCATTTGCGTCAATG
