>Addgene plasmid #11578 | pSico | addgene partial sequence | sequence record 89761 | EGFP-N 5'-CGTCGCCGTCCAGCTCGACCAG-3'
CCGGTGAACAGCTCCTCGCCCTTGCTCACCATGGTGGCGACCGGTAGCGCTAGCGGATCTGACGGTTCAC
TAAACCAGCTCTGCTTATATAGACCTCCCACCGTACACGCCTACCGCCCATTTGCGTCAATGGGGCGGAG
TTGTTACGACATTTTGGAAAGTCCCGTTGATTTTGGTGCCAAAACAAACTCCCATTGACGTCAATGGGGT
GGAGACTTGGAAATCCCCGTGAGTCAAACCGCTATCCACGCCCATTGATGTACTGCCAAAACCGCATCAC
CATGGTAATAGCGATGACTAATACGTAGATGTACTGCCAAGTAGGAAAGTCCCATAAGGTCATGTACTGG
GCATAATGCCAGGCGGGCCATTTACCGTCATTGACGTCAATAGGGGGCGTACTTGGCATATGATACACTT
GATGTACTGCCAAGTGGGCAGTTTACCGTAAATACTCCACCCATTGACGTCAATGGAAAGTCCCTATTGG
CGTTACTATGGGAACATACGTCATTATTGACGTCAATGGGCGGGGGTCGTTGGGCGGTCAGCCAGGCGGG
CCATTTACCGTAAGTTATGTAACGCGGAACTCCATATATGGGCTATGAACTAATGACCCCGTAATTGATT
ACTATTAATAACTAATGCATGGCGGTAATACGGAATTCAAAAAACCAAGGCTTATAACTTCGTATAATTT
ATACTATACGAAGTTATAATTACTTTACAGTTAGGGTGAGTTTCCTTTTGTGCTGTTTTTTAAAATAATA
ATTTAGTATTTGTATCTCTTATAGAAATCCAAGCCTATCATGTAAAATGTAGCTAGTATTAAAAAGAACA
GATTATCTGTCTTTTATCGCACATTAAGCCTCTATAGTTACTAGGAAATATTATATGCAAATTAACCGGG
GCAGGGGAGTAGCCGAGCTTCTCCCACAAGTCTGTGCGAGGGGGCCGGCGCGGGCCTAGAGATGGCGCGT
CGGATCTCTAGAGCGGGCCCGGTACTAACCAAACTGGATCTCTGCTGTCCCTGTAATAAACCCGAAAATT
TTGAATTTTTG
