>Addgene plasmid #11578 | pSico | addgene partial sequence | sequence record 161154 | cPPT-F 5'-gggaaagaatagtagacataatag-3'
GAATTACAAAAACAAATTACAAAAATTCAAAATTTTCGGGTTTATTACAGGGACAGCAGAGATCCAGTTT
GGTTAGTACCGGGCCCGCTCTAGAGATCCGACGCGCCATCTCTAGGCCCGCGCCGGCCCCCTCGCACAGA
CTTGTGGGAGAAGCTCGGCTACTCCCCTGCCCCGGTTAATTTGCATATAATATTTCCTAGTAACTATAGA
GGCTTAATGTGCGATAAAAGACAGATAATCTGTTCTTTTTAATACTAGCTACATTTTACATGATAGGCTT
GGATTTCTATAAGAGATACAAATACTAAATTATTATTTTAAAAAACAGCACAAAAGGAAACTCACCCTAA
CTGTAAAGTAATTATAACTTCGTATAGTATAAATTATACGAAGTTATAAGCCTTGGTTTTTTGAATTCCG
TATTACCGCCATGCATTAGTTATTAATAGTAATCAATTACGGGGTCATTAGTTCATAGCCCATATATGGA
GTTCCGCGTTACATAACTTACGGTAAATGGCCCGCCTGGCTGACCGCCCAACGACCCCCGCCCATTGACG
TCAATAATGACGTATGTTCCCATAGTAACGCCAATAGGGACTTTCCATTGACGTCAATGGGTGGAGTATT
TACGGTAAACTGCCCACTTGGCAGTACATCAAGTGTATCATATGCCAAGTACGCCCCCTATTGACGTCAA
TGACGGTAAATGGCCCGCCTGGCATTATGCCCAGTACATGACCTTATGGGACTTTCCTACTTGGCAGTAC
ATCTACGTATTAGTCATCGCTATTACCATGGTGATGCGGTTTTGGCAGTAC
